>Addgene plasmid #39711 | KHBD00649 | depositor partial sequence | sequence record 50151 | KHBD00649 sequence 2169 bps
ATGACCACGTCGGCGTCCTTGGAGAGGACCCCCTCAAAGCGGGATCGAGATCGCGAGCGGGACAACAGCA
GCGGTCTGGGCAGCGCTGGCAGCTTGCCCGCATCGCCCCAAAGCGCTATCACGGTGAGTCCGTCCTCCCC
AGCCACGCCGAAGCGCCCGCTGCGCACCTCAACGCCCTCGCTGGAGCGGAAGAGGGAGCGTGAGGATCGA
GAGGACCGGGAGGATCGCAAGGAGCGGCAGGAACGGCACGAGCGAGACAGAGATCACGAGAGATTCGCCG
CAGTCTTCAGCACCGCCAGCACCACCGTGCCCACGAACACAAGTTCCAGTTCCGGATTGGCGCCCGAACA
GCTCCGCATTCCGACGGGTGCAGCCGCCTTCAGCGGATTTCCGGGGCTCCACAGCATGAGTAGTCTTATG
CTTCCATCGTCGGCGGCTGTGGCCGCCGCAGCAGCGGCCCCGTTTCTGCCCTGGTCGCCCATCCTGCTGC
CGCCGTGGAACCACGCCCTCCTACCAGCCGCCTTTTATCCGGCGGCCCTGCGAAACGCTTTGCCTGGCTT
ATTCGATGCAAAGGTGCCGTCGTCCCAACGCTCTGGCTTCCATATATCGGACATCTTGAATTTGGAGGGC
TCTGAGCTGAAGAATGCAGCAGCTGCCGCCGCTGCTGCCGCCCACCATGGCAGCGATTTGAGTCACCACT
CGGCCAGTGAGTCCACCAGTGGACATCGCGGCCAGGGATCTCACACCTCGCCTTCGGCGCTGTCGCCCAC
GCCAGCGGGCGTTTCCGCGGACGAGCACCACAATGGCAGCGGGACTGGGGGAGGAGCGGGAGAAGCGGAT
CACCACAGCACCACCGAGCATCACGCCCCTCCTAGCCATCCGCAGCAACAGCACCCGCACCACCAGCAGC
ACCACCACCCTCACCTCCTCCTCCCGCAGCAGCACCATCAGCAGGCGGTGGCCCCACTCCCTTTGGCGCA
CCATCAGAGCGGCGAAGCCCAAAGCCACGCCCATGCCAATGCAGCCGCCGCCCATCTGCTGGCCAGCCAC
AATGCAGCGGCTGCGGCTGCTGTGGCCGCCGGCCAATATCTGCCCAACCTGCCCAAGAACTTCCCGGGGA
GCTTTGGCGACGAGATGTCCTCGTACCACCACATGGCCCAAACCATGCTGCAGCACTCGGGCAGGAGTGC
GTGGATCAAGGAGAACGAGCTATACGGTACCCAGCAGCCCGCCAGTCCGGATAGCACCTCCCCAGTTACC
TCGGAAGTGTCGTACACCTACATTGGTTCCAACTGCCAGACATCGCCTGCCCTTTCCGGCGATTACAAGA
GCTACAGCCGGTCGGCCGATAGCGATGCACTATCCGTGGGCGACGCCCTGCACACCCTCCATGGATCCTC
TGGTAATGGAAGTGCCGGAGGCGCTCCGACGGCCCATGCCCTACACAACAACAATAATAATACGACAAAC
AACAATAACCACAGCCTGAAGGCCGAGGGGATCAACGGAGCAGGCAGTGGTCACGACGATAGCCTCAACG
AAGATGGCATCGAGGAGGATATCGACGACGTGGACGACGCCGACGGCAGTGGCGGCGGGGATGCAAATGG
ATCCGACGGTCTGCCAAATAAGAAACGGAAGCGACGAGTCCTGTTCACCAAGGCGCAAACATATGAGCTG
GAACGTCGGTTTCGACAACAACGTTACTTGAGTGCCCCGGAACGCGAGCACCTGGCCAGTTTGATCCGCC
TGACGCCGACCCAGGTGAAGATCTGGTTTCAAAACCATCGCTACAAGACGAAGCGGGCGCAAAACGAGAA
GGGCTACGAGGGTCATCCTGGTCTACTGCACGGCCATGCCACCCATCCGCATCACCCCAGTGCCCTGCCA
TCGCCCCGTCGGGTAGCCGTTCCAGTTCTGGTGAGGAACGGAAAGCCCTGCTTGGGCGATAGTTCCAAAC
TGGGAGCCGACTGCGTCTCCGTGTCATCAGCCACCGCCACCGCCATGCAGAATGCCGCCGCCCATCACTT
GGTTGCCCTAAATGGAGCGGCCGCCTATCAACATGCCGCTGCAGCGGCTGCCGGCCTTCACGCCCACGCC
CATGCTCATGCCCACGCCCACGGACACGGCCATCCACACGCCCACGCCCAGAGGGCCGCCTGGTGGCCC
