>Addgene plasmid #39711 | KHBD00649 | addgene partial sequence | sequence record 53460 | M13-F20 5'-TGTAAAACGACGGCCAGT-3'
GATTTTATTTTGACTGATAGTGACCTGTTCGTTGCAACAAATTGATGAGCAATGCTTTTTTATAATGCCA
ACTTTGTACAAAAAAGTTGGCACCATGACCACGTCGGCGTCCTTGGAGAGGACCCCCTCAAAGCGGGATC
GAGATCGCGAGCGGGACAACAGCAGCGGTCTGGGCAGCGCTGGCAGCTTGCCCGCATCGCCCCAAAGCGC
TATCACGGTGAGTCCGTCCTCCCCAGCCACGCCGAAGCGCCCGCTGCGCACCTCAACGCCCTCGCTGGAG
CGGAAGAGGGAGCGTGAGGATCGAGAGGACCGGGAGGATCGCAAGGAGCGGCAGGAACGGCACGAGCGAG
ACAGAGATCACGAGAGATTCGCCGCAGTCTTCAGCACCGCCAGCACCACCGTGCCCACGAACACAAGTTC
CAGTTCCGGATTGGCGCCCGAACAGCTCCGCATTCCGACGGGTGCAGCCGCCTTCAGCGGATTTCCGGGG
CTCCACAGCATGAGTAGTCTTATGCTTCCATCGTCGGCGGCTGTGGCCGCCGCAGCAGCGGCCCCGTTTC
TGCCCTGGTCGCCCATCCTGCTGCCGCCGTGGAACCACGCCCTCCTACCAGCCGCCTTTTATCCGGCGGC
CCTGCGAAACGCTTTGCCTGGCTTATTCGATGCAAAGGTGCCGTCGTCCCAACGCTCTGGCTTCCATATA
TCGGACATCTTGAATTTGGAGGGCTCTGAGCTGAAGAATGCAGCAGCTGCCGCCGCTGCTGCCGCCCACC
ATGGCAGCGATTTGAGTCACCACTCGGCCAGTGAGTCCACCAGTGGACATCGCGGCCAGGGATCTCACAC
CTCGC
