[The description below was written by a language model from this plasmid's Addgene catalogue record.]
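Description:
KHBD00649 is a Gateway entry clone built in the pDONR221 backbone, carrying the open reading frame of the Drosophila melanogaster gene vnd (ventral nervous system defective, CG6172, also known as NK-2), which encodes a homeodomain transcription factor. The insert is about 2.2 kb in a backbone of roughly 2.5 kb. The plasmid is propagated in standard E. coli cloning strains as a high-copy plasmid under kanamycin selection. The catalogue entry provides no feature table, so individual elements such as the origin of replication are not itemised. For a pDONR221-derived clone made by Gateway recombination, however, the ORF would be expected to sit between attL recombination sites, with M13 forward and reverse primer sites flanking the cassette for sequence verification.

The construct has no promoter, so it is not an expression vector in its own right. It serves as a shuttle from which the vnd coding sequence can be moved by LR recombination into any compatible Gateway destination vector, which then supplies the promoter, tags and host-specific elements. The depositor notes that ORFs in this collection were cloned open-ended, without a stop codon. This allows in-frame C-terminal fusions after transfer, and it also means the destination vector must provide the stop codon. The clone belongs to a collection of Drosophila transcription factor ORFs assembled for automated screening of protein–DNA interactions at fly regulatory elements. It suits that kind of work, as well as other studies requiring tagged or fused Vnd protein.
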