Addgene plasmid #39711: KHBD00649
Depositing lab: Bart Deplancke. Depositing organization: Swiss Federal Institute of Technology (EPFL). Publication: Automated protein-DNA interaction screening of Drosophila regulatory elements. Korneel Hens, Jean-Daniel Feuz, Alina Isakova, Antonina Lagovitina, Andreas Massouras, Julien Bryois, Patrick Callaerts, Susan E. Celniker, Bart Deplancke. Nat Methods. 2011 Oct 30;8(12):1065-70. 10.1038/nmeth.1763 PubMed 22037703.
Backbone
  Vector backbone: pDONR221
  Backbone manufacturer: Invitrogen
  Backbone size w/o insert (bp): 2536
  Vector type: Gateway DONR vector
Growth in bacteria
  Bacterial resistance: Kanamycin, 50 μg/mL
  Growth temperature: 37°C
  Growth strain: DH5alpha
  Copy number: High Copy
Gene/Insert
  Gene/Insert name: CG6172 (alt names: FBgn0003986; vnd; ventral nervous system defective)
  Species: D. melanogaster (fly)
  Insert size (bp): 2169
  Entrez Gene: vnd (a.k.a. Dmel_CG6172, CG6172, Dm vnd, Dm-NK2, Dmel\CG6172, EC6, EG:118B3.1, HDC16822, NK-2, NK2, Nkx2, VND, Vnd, dNK-2, l(1)1Bf, l(1)EA142, l(1)EC6, l(1)GA100, l(1)GA122, l(1)RC24, l(1)VA208, l(1)VE769, lab, nk-2, vnd/NK-2)
  Promoter: none
  Cloning method: Gateway Cloning
  Sequencing primers: 5′ M13-F20; 3′ M13R
Terms and licenses: Academic/Nonprofit Terms; Industry Terms: Not Available to Industry
Depositor comments: Please note that the ORFs in this collection were cloned open-ended (without a stop codon).
How to cite: KHBD00649 was a gift from Bart Deplancke (Addgene plasmid # 39711 ; http://n2t.net/addgene:39711 ; RRID:Addgene_39711)
